Addgene plasmid #81520: pDONR223_NFE2L2_p.G31R
Purpose: Gateway Donor vector containing NFE2L2 , part of the Target Accelerator Plasmid Collection.
Depositing lab: Jesse Boehm & William Hahn & David Root. Depositing organization: Broad Institute. Publication: Systematic Functional Interrogation of Rare Cancer Variants Identifies Oncogenic Alleles. Kim E, Ilic N, Shrestha Y, Zou L, Kamburov A, Zhu C, Yang X, Lubonja R, Tran N, Nguyen C, Lawrence MS, Piccioni F, Bagul M, Doench JG, Chouinard CR, Wu X, Hogstrom L, Natoli T, Tamayo P, Horn H, Corsello SM, Lage K, Root DE, Subramanian A, Golub TR, Getz G, Boehm JS, Hahn WC. Cancer Discov. 2016 Jul;6(7):714-26. doi: 10.1158/2159-8290.CD-16-0160. Epub 2016 May 4. PubMed 27147599.
Backbone
  Vector backbone: pDONR223
  Backbone manufacturer: Invitrogen
  Backbone size w/o insert (bp): 2790
  Vector type: Gateway Entry vector
Growth in bacteria
  Bacterial resistance: Spectinomycin, 50 μg/mL
  Growth temperature: 37°C
  Growth strain: DH5alpha
  Copy number: High Copy
Gene/Insert
  Gene/Insert name: NFE2L2 (alt name: NM_006164.4)
  Species: H. sapiens (human)
  Mutation: G31R
  Entrez Gene: NFE2L2 (a.k.a. HEBP1, IMDDHH, NRF2, Nrf-2)
  Promoter: None
  Cloning method: Gateway Cloning
  Sequencing primers: 5′ M13pUC-fwd; 3′ M13-Rev
Terms and licenses: Academic/Nonprofit Terms; Industry Terms: Not Available to Industry
Depositor comments: Open state: NO stop codon immediately follows insert
How to cite: pDONR223_NFE2L2_p.G31R was a gift from Jesse Boehm & William Hahn & David Root (Addgene plasmid # 81520 ; http://n2t.net/addgene:81520 ; RRID:Addgene_81520)
