[The description below was written by a language model from this plasmid's Addgene catalogue record and pLannotate feature annotations shown in this document.]
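Description:
pDONR223_NFE2L2_p.G31R is a Gateway entry clone built on the Invitrogen pDONR223 backbone, carrying the human NFE2L2 (NRF2) open reading frame with a G31R missense substitution. It is a bacterial propagation and shuttle plasmid rather than an expression vector. It replicates in E. coli from a high-copy ColE1/pUC-type origin and is selected with spectinomycin through the aadA (SmR) aminoglycoside adenylyltransferase gene. Upstream of that gene the annotation shows fragments of a class 1 integron Pc promoter and of a gentamicin acetyltransferase gene. The sequenced record is 4,608 nt.

The NFE2L2 coding sequence, about 1.8 kb, sits between two attL recombination sites. The automated annotation labels these attL3 and attL2; the first may be a close-match call for another attL variant, which the record does not resolve. These sites allow an LR Clonase reaction to move the insert in a defined orientation into any compatible attR-containing destination vector. The record lists no promoter for the insert, so expression depends entirely on the destination vector chosen. A T7 promoter lies just outside the downstream attL site, and rrnB T1 and T2 terminators lie upstream of the cassette, where they insulate it from read-through transcription. Short lacI and lacZα fragments are backbone remnants.

The depositor notes that the clone is in the "open" configuration, with no stop codon after the insert, so it can be fused in frame to C-terminal tags supplied by a destination vector. The plasmid belongs to the Target Accelerator Plasmid Collection, a set of cancer-associated variant alleles assembled for systematic functional testing of rare mutations for oncogenic activity.
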