Features (pLannotate 1.2.2; 12 found; start..end, strand, type, name):
    121..213     +  CDS            lacI (fragment): lac repressor; lacI; The lac repressor binds to the lac operator to inhibit transcription in E. coli. This inhibition can be relieved by adding lactose or isopropyl-β-D-thiogalactopyranoside (IPTG).
    268..295     -  terminator     rrnB T2 terminator: transcription terminator T2 from the E. coli rrnB gene
    427..470     +  terminator     rrnB T1 terminator: Escherichia coli rrnB; transcription terminator T1 from the E. coli rrnB gene
    517..553     -  CDS            lacZα (fragment): LacZα fragment of β-galactosidase; lacZ fragment
    570..665     +  protein_bind   attL3: mutant version of attL; recombination site for the Gateway® LR reaction LR Clonase™
    671..2485    +  CDS            NFE2L2: NF2L2_HUMAN - Also known as NRF2 From Homo sapiens (Human).
   2487..2586    -  protein_bind   attL2: mutant version of attL; recombination site for the Gateway® LR reaction LR Clonase™
   2604..2622    -  promoter       T7 promoter: promoter for bacteriophage T7 RNA polymerase
   2812..2835    +  promoter       Pc promoter (fragment): intI1 (promoter lies within the coding sequence); class 1 integron promoter
   3011..3067    +  CDS            GmR (fragment): gentamycin acetyltransferase; aacC1; confers resistance to gentamycin
   3074..3865    +  CDS            SmR: aminoglycoside adenylyltransferase (Murphy, 1985); aadA; confers resistance to spectinomycin and streptomycin
   3958..4546    +  rep_origin     ori: high-copy-number ColE1/pMB1/pBR322/pUC origin of replication
>Addgene plasmid #81520 | pDONR223_NFE2L2_p.G31R | addgene full sequence | sequence record 168674 | Addgene NGS Result
CTTTCCTGCGTTATCCCCTGATTCTGTGGATAACCGTATTACCGCCTTTGAGTGAGCTGATACCGCTCGC
CGCAGCCGAACGACCGAGCGCAGCGAGTCAGTGAGCGAGGAAGCGGAAGAGCGCCCAATACGCAAACCGC
CTCTCCCCGCGCGTTGGCCGATTCATTAATGCAGCTGGCACGACAGGTTTCCCGACTGGAAAGCGGGCAG
TGAGCGCAACGCAATTAATACGCGTACCGCTAGCCAGGAAGAGTTTGTAGAAACGCAAAAAGGCCATCCG
TCAGGATGGCCTTCTGCTTAGTTTGATGCCTGGCAGTTTATGGCGGGCGTCCTGCCCGCCACCCTCCGGG
CCGTTGCTTCACAACGTTCAAATCCGCTCCCGGCGGATTTGTCCTACTCAGGAGAGCGTTCACCGACAAA
CAACAGATAAAACGAAAGGCCCAGTCTTCCGACTGAGCCTTTCGTTTTATTTGATGCCTGGCAGTTCCCT
ACTCTCGCGTTAACGCTAGCATGGATGTTTTCCCAGTCACGACGTTGTAAAACGACGGCCAGTCTTAAGC
TCGGGCCCCAAATAATGATTTTATTTTGACTGATAGTGACCTGTTCGTTGCAACAAATTGATGAGCAATG
CTTTTTTATAATGACAACTTTGTACAAAAAAGTTGGCACCATGATGGACTTGGAGCTGCCGCCGCCGGGA
CTCCCGTCCCAGCAGGACATGGATTTGATTGACATACTTTGGAGGCAAGATATAGATCTTAGAGTAAGTC
GAGAAGTATTTGACTTCAGTCAGCGACGGAAAGAGTATGAGCTGGAAAAACAGAAAAAACTTGAAAAGGA
AAGACAAGAACAACTCCAAAAGGAGCAAGAGAAAGCCTTTTTCGCTCAGTTACAACTAGATGAAGAGACA
GGTGAATTTCTCCCAATTCAGCCAGCCCAGCACATCCAGTCAGAAACCAGTGGATCTGCCAACTACTCCC
AGGTTGCCCACATTCCCAAATCAGATGCTTTGTACTTTGATGACTGCATGCAGCTTTTGGCGCAGACATT
CCCGTTTGTAGATGACAATGAGGTTTCTTCGGCTACGTTTCAGTCACTTGTTCCTGATATTCCCGGTCAC
ATCGAGAGCCCAGTCTTCATTGCTACTAATCAGGCTCAGTCACCTGAAACTTCTGTTGCTCAGGTAGCCC
CTGTTGATTTAGACGGTATGCAACAGGACATTGAGCAAGTTTGGGAGGAGCTATTATCCATTCCTGAGTT
ACAGTGTCTTAATATTGAAAATGACAAGCTGGTTGAGACTACCATGGTTCCAAGTCCAGAAGCCAAACTG
ACAGAAGTTGACAATTATCATTTTTACTCATCTATACCCTCAATGGAAAAAGAAGTAGGTAACTGTAGTC
CACATTTTCTTAATGCTTTTGAGGATTCCTTCAGCAGCATCCTCTCCACAGAAGACCCCAACCAGTTGAC
AGTGAACTCATTAAATTCAGATGCCACAGTCAACACAGATTTTGGTGATGAATTTTATTCTGCTTTCATA
GCTGAGCCCAGTATCAGCAACAGCATGCCCTCACCTGCTACTTTAAGCCATTCACTCTCTGAACTTCTAA
ATGGGCCCATTGATGTTTCTGATCTATCACTTTGCAAAGCTTTCAACCAAAACCACCCTGAAAGCACAGC
AGAATTCAATGATTCTGACTCCGGCATTTCACTAAACACAAGTCCCAGTGTGGCATCACCAGAACACTCA
GTGGAATCTTCCAGCTATGGAGACACACTACTTGGCCTCAGTGATTCTGAAGTGGAAGAGCTAGATAGTG
CCCCTGGAAGTGTCAAACAGAATGGTCCTAAAACACCAGTACATTCTTCTGGGGATATGGTACAACCCTT
GTCACCATCTCAGGGGCAGAGCACTCACGTGCATGATGCCCAATGTGAGAACACACCAGAGAAAGAATTG
CCTGTAAGTCCTGGTCATCGGAAAACCCCATTCACAAAAGACAAACATTCAAGCCGCTTGGAGGCTCATC
TCACAAGAGATGAACTTAGGGCAAAAGCTCTCCATATCCCATTCCCTGTAGAAAAAATCATTAACCTCCC
TGTTGTTGACTTCAACGAAATGATGTCCAAAGAGCAGTTCAATGAAGCTCAACTTGCATTAATTCGGGAT
ATACGTAGGAGGGGTAAGAATAAAGTGGCTGCTCAGAATTGCAGAAAAAGAAAACTGGAAAATATAGTAG
AACTAGAGCAAGATTTAGATCATTTGAAAGATGAAAAAGAAAAATTGCTCAAAGAAAAAGGAGAAAATGA
CAAAAGCCTTCACCTACTGAAAAAACAACTCAGCACCTTATATCTCGAAGTTTTCAGCATGCTACGTGAT
GAAGATGGAAAACCTTATTCTCCTAGTGAATACTCCCTGCAGCAAACAAGAGATGGCAATGTTTTCCTTG
TTCCCAAAAGTAAGAAGCCAGATGTTAAGAAAAACTACCCAACTTTCTTGTACAAAGTTGGCATTATAAG
AAAGCATTGCTTATCAATTTGTTGCAACGAACAGGTCACTATCAGTCAAAATAAAATCATTATTTGCCAT
CCAGCTGATATCCCCTATAGTGAGTCGTATTACATGGTCATAGCTGTTTCCTGGCAGCTCTGGCCCGTGT
CTCAAAATCTCTGATGTTACATTGCACAAGATAAAAATATATCATCATGCCTCCTCTAGACCAGCCAGGA
CAGAAATGCCTCGACTTCGCTGCTACCCAAGGTTGCCGGGTGACGCACACCGTGGAAACGGATGAAGGCA
CGAACCCAGTGGACATAAGCCTGTTCGGTTCGTAAGCTGTAATGCAAGTAGCGTATGCGCTCACGCAACT
GGTCCAGAACCTTGACCGAACGCAGCGGTGGTAACGGCGCAGTGGCGGTTTTCATGGCTTGTTATGACTG
TTTTTTTGGGGTACAGTCTATGCCTCGGGCATCCAAGCAGCAAGCGCGTTACGCCGTGGGTCGATGTTTG
ATGTTATGGAGCAGCAACGATGTTACGCAGCAGGGCAGTCGCCCTAAAACAAAGTTAAACATTATGAGGG
AAGCGGTGATCGCCGAAGTATCGACTCAACTATCAGAGGTAGTTGGCGTCATCGAGCGCCATCTCGAACC
GACGTTGCTGGCCGTACATTTGTACGGCTCCGCAGTGGATGGCGGCCTGAAGCCACACAGTGATATTGAT
TTGCTGGTTACGGTGACCGTAAGGCTTGATGAAACAACGCGGCGAGCTTTGATCAACGACCTTTTGGAAA
CTTCGGCTTCCCCTGGAGAGAGCGAGATTCTCCGCGCTGTAGAAGTCACCATTGTTGTGCACGACGACAT
CATTCCGTGGCGTTATCCAGCTAAGCGCGAACTGCAATTTGGAGAATGGCAGCGCAATGACATTCTTGCA
GGTATCTTCGAGCCAGCCACGATCGACATTGATCTGGCTATCTTGCTGACAAAAGCAAGAGAACATAGCG
TTGCCTTGGTAGGTCCAGCGGCGGAGGAACTCTTTGATCCGGTTCCTGAACAGGATCTATTTGAGGCGCT
AAATGAAACCTTAACGCTATGGAACTCGCCGCCCGACTGGGCTGGCGATGAGCGAAATGTAGTGCTTACG
TTGTCCCGCATTTGGTACAGCGCAGTAACCGGCAAAATCGCGCCGAAGGATGTCGCTGCCGACTGGGCAA
TGGAGCGCCTGCCGGCCCAGTATCAGCCCGTCATACTTGAAGCTAGACAGGCTTATCTTGGACAAGAAGA
AGATCGCTTGGCCTCGCGCGCAGATCAGTTGGAAGAATTTGTCCACTACGTGAAAGGCGAGATCACCAAG
GTAGTCGGCAAATAACCCTCGAGCCACCCATGACCAAAATCCCTTAACGTGAGTTACGCGTCGTTCCACT
GAGCGTCAGACCCCGTAGAAAAGATCAAAGGATCTTCTTGAGATCCTTTTTTTCTGCGCGTAATCTGCTG
CTTGCAAACAAAAAAACCACCGCTACCAGCGGTGGTTTGTTTGCCGGATCAAGAGCTACCAACTCTTTTT
CCGAAGGTAACTGGCTTCAGCAGAGCGCAGATACCAAATACTGTTCTTCTAGTGTAGCCGTAGTTAGGCC
ACCACTTCAAGAACTCTGTAGCACCGCCTACATACCTCGCTCTGCTAATCCTGTTACCAGTGGCTGCTGC
CAGTGGCGATAAGTCGTGTCTTACCGGGTTGGACTCAAGACGATAGTTACCGGATAAGGCGCAGCGGTCG
GGCTGAACGGGGGGTTCGTGCACACAGCCCAGCTTGGAGCGAACGACCTACACCGAACTGAGATACCTAC
AGCGTGAGCTATGAGAAAGCGCCACGCTTCCCGAAGGGAGAAAGGCGGACAGGTATCCGGTAAGCGGCAG
GGTCGGAACAGGAGAGCGCACGAGGGAGCTTCCAGGGGGAAACGCCTGGTATCTTTATAGTCCTGTCGGG
TTTCGCCACCTCTGACTTGAGCGTCGATTTTTGTGATGCTCGTCAGGGGGGCGGAGCCTATGGAAAAACG
CCAGCAACGCGGCCTTTTTACGGTTCCTGGCCTTTTGCTGGCCTTTTGCTCACATGTT
