>Addgene plasmid #81520 | pDONR223_NFE2L2_p.G31R | depositor partial sequence | sequence record 154839 | Insert sequence
ATGATGGACTTGGAGCTGCCGCCGCCGGGACTCCCGTCCCAGCAGGACATGGATTTGATTGACATACTTT
GGAGGCAAGATATAGATCTTAGAGTAAGTCGAGAAGTATTTGACTTCAGTCAGCGACGGAAAGAGTATGA
GCTGGAAAAACAGAAAAAACTTGAAAAGGAAAGACAAGAACAACTCCAAAAGGAGCAAGAGAAAGCCTTT
TTCGCTCAGTTACAACTAGATGAAGAGACAGGTGAATTTCTCCCAATTCAGCCAGCCCAGCACATCCAGT
CAGAAACCAGTGGATCTGCCAACTACTCCCAGGTTGCCCACATTCCCAAATCAGATGCTTTGTACTTTGA
TGACTGCATGCAGCTTTTGGCGCAGACATTCCCGTTTGTAGATGACAATGAGGTTTCTTCGGCTACGTTT
CAGTCACTTGTTCCTGATATTCCCGGTCACATCGAGAGCCCAGTCTTCATTGCTACTAATCAGGCTCAGT
CACCTGAAACTTCTGTTGCTCAGGTAGCCCCTGTTGATTTAGACGGTATGCAACAGGACATTGAGCAAGT
TTGGGAGGAGCTATTATCCATTCCTGAGTTACAGTGTCTTAATATTGAAAATGACAAGCTGGTTGAGACT
ACCATGGTTCCAAGTCCAGAAGCCAAACTGACAGAAGTTGACAATTATCATTTTTACTCATCTATACCCT
CAATGGAAAAAGAAGTAGGTAACTGTAGTCCACATTTTCTTAATGCTTTTGAGGATTCCTTCAGCAGCAT
CCTCTCCACAGAAGACCCCAACCAGTTGACAGTGAACTCATTAAATTCAGATGCCACAGTCAACACAGAT
TTTGGTGATGAATTTTATTCTGCTTTCATAGCTGAGCCCAGTATCAGCAACAGCATGCCCTCACCTGCTA
CTTTAAGCCATTCACTCTCTGAACTTCTAAATGGGCCCATTGATGTTTCTGATCTATCACTTTGCAAAGC
TTTCAACCAAAACCACCCTGAAAGCACAGCAGAATTCAATGATTCTGACTCCGGCATTTCACTAAACACA
AGTCCCAGTGTGGCATCACCAGAACACTCAGTGGAATCTTCCAGCTATGGAGACACACTACTTGGCCTCA
GTGATTCTGAAGTGGAAGAGCTAGATAGTGCCCCTGGAAGTGTCAAACAGAATGGTCCTAAAACACCAGT
ACATTCTTCTGGGGATATGGTACAACCCTTGTCACCATCTCAGGGGCAGAGCACTCACGTGCATGATGCC
CAATGTGAGAACACACCAGAGAAAGAATTGCCTGTAAGTCCTGGTCATCGGAAAACCCCATTCACAAAAG
ACAAACATTCAAGCCGCTTGGAGGCTCATCTCACAAGAGATGAACTTAGGGCAAAAGCTCTCCATATCCC
ATTCCCTGTAGAAAAAATCATTAACCTCCCTGTTGTTGACTTCAACGAAATGATGTCCAAAGAGCAGTTC
AATGAAGCTCAACTTGCATTAATTCGGGATATACGTAGGAGGGGTAAGAATAAAGTGGCTGCTCAGAATT
GCAGAAAAAGAAAACTGGAAAATATAGTAGAACTAGAGCAAGATTTAGATCATTTGAAAGATGAAAAAGA
AAAATTGCTCAAAGAAAAAGGAGAAAATGACAAAAGCCTTCACCTACTGAAAAAACAACTCAGCACCTTA
TATCTCGAAGTTTTCAGCATGCTACGTGATGAAGATGGAAAACCTTATTCTCCTAGTGAATACTCCCTGC
AGCAAACAAGAGATGGCAATGTTTTCCTTGTTCCCAAAAGTAAGAAGCCAGATGTTAAGAAAAAC
