>Addgene plasmid #81520 | pDONR223_NFE2L2_p.G31R | addgene partial sequence | sequence record 156551 | M13-F20 5'-TGTAAAACGACGGCCAGT-3'
TTCGTTGCAACAAATTGATGAGCAATGCTTTTTTATAATGACAACTTTGTACAAAAAAGTTGGCACCATG
ATGGACTTGGAGCTGCCGCCGCCGGGACTCCCGTCCCAGCAGGACATGGATTTGATTGACATACTTTGGA
GGCAAGATATAGATCTTAGAGTAAGTCGAGAAGTATTTGACTTCAGTCAGCGACGGAAAGAGTATGAGCT
GGAAAAACAGAAAAAACTTGAAAAGGAAAGACAAGAACAACTCCAAAAGGAGCAAGAGAAAGCCTTTTTC
GCTCAGTTACAACTAGATGAAGAGACAGGTGAATTTCTCCCAATTCAGCCAGCCCAGCACATCCAGTCAG
AAACCAGTGGATCTGCCAACTACTCCCAGGTTGCCCACATTCCCAAATCAGATGCTTTGTACTTTGATGA
CTGCATGCAGCTTTTGGCGCAGACATTCCCGTTTGTAGATGACAATGAGGTTTCTTCGGCTACGTTTCAG
TCACTTGTTCCTGATATTCCCGGTCACATCGAGAGCCCAGTCTTCATTGCTACTAATCAGGCTCAGTCAC
CTGAAACTTCTGTTGCTCAGGTAGCCCCTGTTGATTTAGACGGTATGCAACAGGACATTGAGCAAGTTTG
GGAGGAGCTATTATCCATTCCTGAGTTACAGTGTCTTAATATTGAAAATGACAAGCTGGTTGAGACTACC
ATGGTTCCAAGTCCAGAAGCCAAACTGACAGAAGTTGACAATTATCATTTTTACTCATCTATACCCTCAA
TGGAAAAAGAAGTAGGTAACTGTAGTCCACATTTTCTTAATGCTTTTGAGGATTCCTTCAGCAGCATCCT
CTCCACAGAAGACCCCAACCAGTTGACAGTGAACTCATTAAATTCAGATGCCACAGTCAACACAGATTTT
GGTGATGAATTTTATTCTGCTTTCATAGCTGAGCCCAGTATCAGCAACAGCATGCCCTCACCTGCTACTT
TAAGCCATTCACTCTCTGAACTTCTAAATGGGCCCATTGATGTTTCTGATCTATCACTTTGCAAAGCTTT
CAACCAAAACC
